Addgene plasmid #16619: PPARdelta KO vector
Depositing lab: Bert Vogelstein. Depositing organization: Johns Hopkins University and School of Medicine. Publication: Genetic disruption of PPARdelta decreases the tumorigenicity of human colon cancer cells. Park BH, Vogelstein B, Kinzler KW. Proc Natl Acad Sci U S A. 2001 Feb 27. 98(5):2598-603. 10.1073/pnas.051630998 PubMed 11226285.
Backbone
  Vector backbone: pBluescript II KS
  Backbone manufacturer: Stratagene
  Backbone size w/o insert (bp): 3000
  Vector type: Bacterial Expression
  Selectable markers: Hygromycin
Growth in bacteria
  Bacterial resistance: Ampicillin, 100 μg/mL
  Growth temperature: 37°C
  Growth strain: DH5alpha
  Copy number: High Copy
Gene/Insert
  Gene/Insert name: PPAR delta
  Species: H. sapiens (human)
  Entrez Gene: PPARD (a.k.a. FAAR, NR1C2, NUC1, NUCI, NUCII, PPARB)
  Cloning method: Restriction Enzyme
  Sequencing primers: 5′ na
Terms and licenses: Academic/Nonprofit Terms; Industry Terms: Not Available to Industry
Depositor comments: See author's map for more information. PKO2: used to delete exon 4 of PPAR delta. 5' arm is 1.8 kb and 3' arm is 4.0 kb.
How to cite: PPARdelta KO vector was a gift from Bert Vogelstein (Addgene plasmid # 16619 ; http://n2t.net/addgene:16619 ; RRID:Addgene_16619)
