[The description below was written by a language model from this plasmid's Addgene catalogue record.]
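Description:
PPARdelta KO vector is a gene-targeting construct built on the pBluescript II KS backbone, a roughly 3 kb high-copy phagemid cloning vector that is propagated in E. coli under ampicillin selection. Although the catalogue lists it as a bacterial expression vector, the record makes clear that bacteria serve only for propagation. Its purpose is homologous recombination at the human PPARD locus, which encodes the nuclear receptor PPAR delta (also known as PPAR beta or NR1C2).

The depositor's notes identify it as PKO2 and state that it is used to delete exon 4 of PPAR delta. It carries two stretches of human genomic homology, a 5' arm of about 1.8 kb and a 3' arm of about 4.0 kb. Hygromycin is listed as the selectable marker for the target cells. In a conventional replacement-type design, the resistance cassette sits between the two arms, so that a double crossover swaps the targeted exon for the marker and hygromycin-resistant clones can then be screened for correct integration. The record does not state the promoter driving the hygromycin gene, the exact layout of the cassette, whether recombinase sites flank it for later removal, or whether a negative selection marker is present; it refers to the depositor's map for these details. No feature table is provided.

The associated publication concerns genetic disruption of PPARdelta in human colon cancer cells and its effect on their tumorigenicity. This indicates that the vector was made for somatic cell knockout of the gene in human cancer cell lines.
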