>Addgene plasmid #16619 | PPARdelta KO vector | addgene partial sequence | sequence record 23029 | T7 5'-TAATACGACTCACTATAGGG-3'
ACCCGCGGNTNNTCCCACTGNTATGGCCAGCCCTGGGCACAGTGCTGGGCCCAGCCTGATGCCCACCAAG
TGCTTGCCAAGTGAGGAGGTGCTGAGGCCAGGAGGAAGGACACTTTATCTTCCTCTTTCTCAAGGGTGAT
TGGGATGGATGTCACTGAAGCAGGAGGGATGAGAATGGGAATGGGAGGTGAATCCTGGCTCTAGCTGTCT
CTACTCCTACACGCCCAGGGGACCCTGGCAAGTGGGTTTCTGGTAACCTCAGTTTCCTTGTAGATGGGAA
GGTCTGTCCTGCCTGGCTGGGGGGAGGGTGAGAAGGTGCATGGCAGGTGTTGAGCTCAATATCTGCACTG
AGAGTCAGTGCTGAACTGCTGAGGAGGGTGGTCAGGGGTGACTGTGGAGCCTTCCTGCTGTTTCAGGGCT
CAAAGCTGTGCGCTGTCCTTATGGGTCCCTCAGGGGACTCCCGAGGCCAAAGTAATAACTCATGGGGATG
GGGCAGAGAACTAGCAGGTGCTGAGACCTGCGATGTGTCACATACCCCCACTGACTCTCACCTGGCTGGC
CCTCAGGCTGGGTAGGACACAGCCTATAAAGGTGAAGAGAATGAGACTTGGAGAAGTGATGGCACTGGCG
AGGGCTACAGCTCACAGTGGCAGACCTGGGATGCCTGCCCTGGTCTCTGTGATCTCCAAGCCCTTCTGCT
CTGGACACATGATCAGGCTCTGTCTCCAGGGCCCCTCACCTGCCAGATCCTCAACTCTTTTAAACATTAT
TTTACCTTAAAAANTACANTGCTTTCAATATGNANTATGCAANTTGTGAAAA
